Addgene plasmid #183966: pB PUb-integrase
Purpose: piggyBac plasmid for insect transformation, expressing PhiC31 integrase under control of the Aedes aegypti PUb promoter, GFP fluorescent marker
Depositing lab: Eric Marois. Depositing organization: CNRS UPR 9022, INSERM U1257, Réponse immunitaire chez le moustique anophèle vecteur du paludisme. Publication: Combining two genetic sexing strains allows sorting of non-transgenic males for Aedes genetic control. Lutrat C, Burckbuchler M, Olmo RP, Beugnon R, Fontaine A, Akbari OS, Argiles-Herrero R, Baldet T, Bouyer J, Marois E. Commun Biol. 2023 Jun 16;6(1):646. doi: 10.1038/s42003-023-05030-7. PubMed 37328568.
Backbone
  Vector backbone: piggyBac GGC compatible vector (Addgene # 173496)
  Vector type: piggyBac insect transgenesis destination vector
Growth in bacteria
  Bacterial resistance: Kanamycin, 50 μg/mL
  Growth temperature: 37°C
  Growth strain: DH5alpha
  Copy number: High Copy
Gene/Insert
  Gene/Insert name: PhiC31 integrase
  Species: Streptomyces
  Promoter: Aedes aegypti Polyubiquitin
  Cloning method: Restriction Enzyme; 5′ cloning site BsaI (Golden Gate Cloning) (destroyed during cloning); 3′ cloning site BsaI (Golden Gate Cloning) (destroyed during cloning)
  Sequencing primers: 5′ M13F; 3′ M13R
Terms and licenses: Academic/Nonprofit Terms; Industry Terms: Not Available to Industry
Depositor comments: This plasmid can be used a helper plasmid to express integrase during micro-injection and mediate integration of attB-containing plasmids into genomic attP sites. Please visit https://doi.org/10.1101/2022.03.11.483912 for bioRxiv preprint.
How to cite: pB PUb-integrase was a gift from Eric Marois (Addgene plasmid # 183966 ; http://n2t.net/addgene:183966 ; RRID:Addgene_183966)
