[The description below was written by a language model from this plasmid's Addgene catalogue record and pLannotate feature annotations shown in this document.]
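Description:
pB PUb-integrase is a piggyBac insect transgenesis plasmid, about 7.9 kb, built by BsaI Golden Gate assembly into a Golden Gate-compatible piggyBac destination backbone; the BsaI sites were destroyed during cloning. It is propagated in E. coli as a high-copy plasmid through a ColE1/pUC-type origin and selected with kanamycin through an aph(3')-Ia resistance gene. Short fragments of lacZα, lacI, a lambda phage gene and the rrnB T1/T2 terminators in the backbone appear to be cloning remnants rather than functional parts. The automated annotation does not mark the piggyBac terminal repeats or the Aedes aegypti polyubiquitin (PUb) promoter. The unannotated region upstream of the integrase coding sequence presumably holds the promoter, but its presence rests on the catalogue entry.

The payload consists of two expression units in the same orientation. The first encodes the serine integrase of Streptomyces phage φC31, preceded by an SV40 nuclear localization signal, recorded as driven by the PUb promoter, and terminated by an SV40 large T fragment and polyadenylation signal. The second is an EGFP marker that follows a fragment of the Drosophila hsp70 promoter and has its own SV40 3′ region. Any enhancer elements that determine the tissue pattern of fluorescence are not annotated or stated.

The plasmid can be inserted into an insect genome by piggyBac transposition, with GFP used to identify transformants. The depositor also describes it as a helper plasmid co-injected into embryos. There the transiently expressed integrase catalyses recombination between attB-carrying donor plasmids and genomic attP docking sites. It was deposited in connection with work on genetic sexing strains for Aedes mosquito control.
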