Features (pLannotate 1.2.2; 16 found; start..end, strand, type, name):
   1781..1801    +  CDS            SV40 NLS: nuclear localization signal of SV40 (simian virus 40) large T antigen
   1817..3631    +  CDS            phage φC31 integrase: integrase from phage φC31
   3636..3716    +  CDS            large T antigen (fragment): large T antigen from SV40 (simian virus 40)
   3739..3859    +  polyA_signal   SV40 poly(A) signal: SV40 polyadenylation signal
   4198..4320    +  promoter       hsp70 promoter (fragment): Drosophila melanogaster hsp70Bb promoter
   4334..4367    +  misc_feature   MCS (fragment): multiple cloning site
   4375..5094    +  CDS            EGFP: the original enhanced GFP (Yang et al., 1996) mammalian codon-optimized
   5116..5193    +  CDS            large T antigen (fragment): large T antigen from SV40 (simian virus 40)
   5216..5297    +  polyA_signal   SV40 poly(A) signal: SV40 polyadenylation signal
   5610..5729    -  CDS            B (fragment): PORTL_LAMBD - Experimental evidence at protein level: Swiss-Prot protein existence level 1. Forms the portal vertex of the capsid (PubMed:6228056, PubMed:6232391). This portal plays critical roles in head assembly, genome packaging, neck/tail attachment, and genome ejection (Probable). The portal protein multimerizes as a single ring-shaped homododecamer arranged around a central channel (PubMed:6232391). Binds to the terminase subunits to form the packaging machine (PubMed:7799432). From Escherichia phage lambda (Bacteriophage lambda).
   5731..5750    +  CDS            lacZα (fragment): LacZα fragment of β-galactosidase; lacZ fragment
   5781..5822    +  terminator     rrnB T1 terminator (fragment): Escherichia coli rrnB; transcription terminator T1 from the E. coli rrnB gene
   5914..5941    +  terminator     rrnB T2 terminator: transcription terminator T2 from the E. coli rrnB gene
   5996..6088    -  CDS            lacI (fragment): lac repressor; lacI; The lac repressor binds to the lac operator to inhibit transcription in E. coli. This inhibition can be relieved by adding lactose or isopropyl-β-D-thiogalactopyranoside (IPTG).
   6271..6859    -  rep_origin     ori: high-copy-number ColE1/pMB1/pBR322/pUC origin of replication
   7006..7815    -  CDS            KanR: aminoglycoside phosphotransferase; aph(3')-Ia; confers resistance to kanamycin in bacteria or G418 (Geneticin®) in eukaryotes
>Addgene plasmid #183966 | pB PUb-integrase | addgene full sequence | sequence record 361316 | Addgene NGS Result
TGCCAGGAAACAGCTATGACCATGTAATACGACGATATGATCCTGATGCAGCTAGATTAACCCTAGAAAG
ATAGTCTGCGTAAAATTGACGCATGCATTCTTGAAATATTGCTCTCTCTTTCTAAATAGCGCGAATCCGT
CGCTGTGCATTTAGGACATCTCAGTCGCCGCTTGGAGCTCCCGTGAGGCGTGCTTGTCAATGCGGTAAGT
GTCACTGATTTTGAACTATAACGACCGCGTGAGTCAAAATGACGCATGATTATCTTTTACGTGACTTTTA
AGATTTAACTCATACGATAATTATATTGTTATTTCATGTTCTACTTACGTGATAACTTATTATATATATA
TTTTCTTGTTATAGATTAGATCGCGCTCGCGGATCCATCTTTACATGTAGCTTGTGCATTGAATCCAATT
ATAATTTGCCTTGGCACCAGCTGAGCCAGACAAGAAAGAAAGCTTCCCAGAAGTATATCGATTTAGAAGG
GTTGACGTCACTTTGCTGACTGCACTAATACAGCAAATGATACAATTAGAATGATTCAAGTGAAATTCCC
AAATTACTGCTTTGTCTCTGGATTTGGTTATCAGATTACATTCGAAGCTAAGAATAGCTACCGAAATTGT
CGATCAAATCAGGAAATCCTTTCTCTATCGAAAAAGGCATTCGCACATCTTTCTCTGTATGCCATATACA
CGAATGGTAGGTACATTGACGTCTTTGCCAGAAGTTGAACTGCATCGTTCAAGGTACAGAATGAACGACT
AACAGACACAAGCACGTTTTGCTGTCCATTCAGACACAGGGATGGTACCCATAGTCGATCGATTTAGAGC
CATCCAACCGAACAGAGGTATATGTATGAATGGATTGCAGAAATTTTCTAGAAGTACAACCACCACTACG
GCAGTGTCTATAAAACGCCCCTGCAAAGGCAAAACCAGCTCAATCGAATACGTTTCCTAGTGGAGTGAAC
ATTACGCGGTCCAAGTAAGCAGTGCCAGTGCAAGTGAAGTGAAGTCTCTAGTGAAAAAGAGTGATCCAAT
TAGCCAGAGGAGAAAATTTCAGAGTGAACAAAGCTTTGTTCAAAGGACAATTACTATTAAATTTGTGAAA
GTGCATTTCGGTGAAGGGAATCTTCTAGTGAAGGTAGGTAAATTAAATGATGAAATTATAGCTATGAGCG
AAAACTAGTTTGGTGAATGATTCCTTTGTCTTTGAATGAGCAAACTATTTTCCAAGATGGCGACTATTGA
GCTTTGAGTGATTAGTGAAAATTTGCAACGCAGTTTCATCATCATTGATAAAACCCAATTGTGATTCACG
GCGATAATCATATTTCGTTGAATCATCGCTGCTAATTGAATTAAATTTCTAGAGCAAGCGCGAATTCGCC
ATATTTCTAAAATTAAATATTGTGGTGATAATTACCCATTAAGGTAATATTAACACATATCGAGAAAAAC
CTTGAGGAAATCGTGAAAACTTGAAGATACGCAATTTCCAAACTACGTAGTTCAAAGTCGAAAACAAGTT
AATTTTTCACTAAAAAGTAGGGCGTTGTTGTGACGTCATCACCTTCAAGTGTATATTTTTCACTTGGCCT
GCGACTGCAAACGCAGACAAAGCAAAACAAGTTTAAAACCTGTCGTGTCGTGCTCGAAGCCAAAGGCAAT
GAATCAATATCAAATGAGAGTTTGCATTTCACAACCAATTACTGAAGCGTTTCCTCGTTTCTTTTTCTGC
TCAACAGAGATTTCAACAATGAGCGGCCCTCCAAAAAAGAAGAGAAAGGTAGAAGACCCGGGCGGCGACA
CGTACGCGGGTGCTTACGACCGTCAGTCGCGCGAGCGCGAAAATTCGAGCGCAGCAAGCCCAGCGACACA
GCGTAGCGCCAACGAAGACAAGGCGGCCGACCTTCAGCGCGAAGTCGAGCGCGACGGGGGCCGGTTCAGG
TTCGTCGGGCATTTCAGCGAAGCGCCGGGCACGTCGGCGTTCGGGACGGCGGAGCGCCCGGAGTTCGAAC
GCATCCTGAACGAATGCCGCGCCGGGCGGCTCAACATGATCATTGTCTATGACGTGTCGCGCTTCTCGCG
CCTGAAGGTCATGGACGCGATTCCGATTGTCTCGGAATTGCTCGCCCTGGGCGTGACGATTGTTTCCACT
CAGGAAGGCGTCTTCCGGCAGGGAAACGTCATGGACCTGATTCACCTGATTATGCGGCTCGACGCGTCGC
ACAAAGAATCTTCGCTGAAGTCGGCGAAGATTCTCGACACGAAGAACCTTCAGCGCGAATTGGGCGGGTA
CGTCGGCGGGAAGGCGCCTTACGGCTTCGAGCTTGTTTCGGAGACGAAGGAGATCACGCGCAACGGCCGA
ATGGTCAATGTCGTCATCAACAAGCTTGCGCACTCGACCACTCCCCTTACCGGACCCTTCGAGTTCGAGC
CCGACGTAATCCGGTGGTGGTGGCGTGAGATCAAGACGCACAAACACCTTCCCTTCAAGCCGGGCAGTCA
AGCCGCCATTCACCCGGGCAGCATCACGGGGCTTTGTAAGCGCATGGACGCTGACGCCGTGCCGACCCGG
GGCGAGACGATTGGGAAGAAGACCGCTTCAAGCGCCTGGGACCCGGCAACCGTTATGCGAATCCTTCGGG
ACCCGCGTATTGCGGGCTTCGCCGCTGAGGTGATCTACAAGAAGAAGCCGGACGGCACGCCGACCACGAA
GATTGAGGGTTACCGCATTCAGCGCGACCCGATCACGCTCCGGCCGGTCGAGCTTGATTGCGGACCGATC
ATCGAGCCCGCTGAGTGGTATGAGCTTCAGGCGTGGTTGGACGGCAGGGGGCGCGGCAAGGGGCTTTCCC
GGGGGCAAGCCATTCTGTCCGCCATGGACAAGCTGTACTGCGAGTGTGGCGCCGTCATGACTTCGAAGCG
CGGGGAAGAATCGATCAAGGACTCTTACCGCTGCCGTCGCCGGAAGGTGGTCGACCCGTCCGCACCTGGG
CAGCACGAAGGCACGTGCAACGTCAGCATGGCGGCACTCGACAAGTTCGTTGCGGAACGCATCTTCAACA
AGATCAGGCACGCCGAAGGCGACGAAGAGACGTTGGCGCTTCTGTGGGAAGCCGCCCGACGCTTCGGCAA
GCTCACTGAGGCGCCTGAGAAGAGCGGCGAACGGGCGAACCTTGTTGCGGAGCGCGCCGACGCCCTGAAC
GCCCTTGAAGAGCTGTACGAAGACCGCGCGGCAGGCGCGTACGACGGACCCGTTGGCAGGAAGCACTTCC
GGAAGCAACAGGCAGCGCTGACGCTCCGGCAGCAAGGGGCGGAAGAGCGGCTTGCCGAACTTGAAGCCGC
CGAAGCCCCGAAGCTTCCCCTTGACCAATGGTTCCCCGAAGACGCCGACGCTGACCCGACCGGCCCTAAG
TCGTGGTGGGGGCGCGCGTCAGTAGACGACAAGCGCGTGTTCGTCGGGCTCTTCGTAGACAAGATCGTTG
TCACGAAGTCGACTACGGGCAGGGGGCAGGGAACGCCCATCGAGAAGCGCGCTTCGATCACGTGGGCGAA
GCCGCCGACCGACGACGACGAAGACGACGCCCAGGACGGCACGGAAGACGTAGCGGCGTAGTAAGCATAA
TCAGCCATACCACATTTGTAGAGGTTTTACTTGCTTTAAAAAACCTCCCACACCTCCCCCTGAACCTGAA
ACATAAAATGAATGCAATTGTTGTTGTTAACTTGTTTATTGCAGCTTATAATGGTTACAAATAAAGCAAT
AGCATCACAAATTTCACAAATAAAGCATTTTTCTTCACTGCATTCTAGTTGTGGTTTGTCCAAACTCATC
AATGTATCTAAGTATCTAATTCAATTAGAGACTAATTCAATTAGAGTCTAATTCAATTAGAGTTATCTAA
TTCAATTAGAGACTAATTCAATTAGAGTCTAATTCAATTAGAGTTATCTAATTCAATTAGAGACTAATTC
AATTAGAGTCTAATTCAATTAGAGTTATCTAATTCAATTAGAGACTAATTCAATTAGAGTCTAATTCAAT
TAGAGTTATCTAATTCAATTAGAGACTAATTCAATTAGAGTCTAATTCAATTAGAGTTATCTAATTCAAT
TAGAGACTAATTCAATTAGAGCTAATTCAATTAGGATCCAAGCTTATCGATTTCGAACCCTCGACCGCCG
GAGTATAAATAGAGGCGCTTCGTCTACGGAGCGACAATTCAATTCAAACAAGCAAAGTGAACACGTCGCT
AAGCGAAAGCTAAGCAAATAAACAAGCGCAGCTGAACAAGCTAAACAATCGGGGTACCGCTAGAGTCGAC
GGTACCGCGGGCCCGGGATCCACCGGTCGCCACCATGGTGAGCAAGGGCGAGGAGCTGTTCACCGGGGTG
GTGCCCATCCTGGTCGAGCTGGACGGCGACGTAAACGGCCACAAGTTCAGCGTGTCCGGCGAGGGCGAGG
GCGATGCCACCTACGGCAAGCTGACCCTGAAGTTCATCTGCACCACCGGCAAGCTGCCCGTGCCCTGGCC
CACCCTCGTGACCACCCTGACCTACGGCGTGCAGTGCTTCAGCCGCTACCCCGACCACATGAAGCAGCAC
GACTTCTTCAAGTCCGCCATGCCCGAAGGCTACGTCCAGGAGCGCACCATCTTCTTCAAGGACGACGGCA
ACTACAAGACCCGCGCCGAGGTGAAGTTCGAGGGCGACACCCTGGTGAACCGCATCGAGCTGAAGGGCAT
CGACTTCAAGGAGGACGGCAACATCCTGGGGCACAAGCTGGAGTACAACTACAACAGCCACAACGTCTAT
ATCATGGCCGACAAGCAGAAGAACGGCATCAAGGTGAACTTCAAGATCCGCCACAACATCGAGGACGGCA
GCGTGCAGCTCGCCGACCACTACCAGCAGAACACCCCCATCGGCGACGGCCCCGTGCTGCTGCCCGACAA
CCACTACCTGAGCACCCAGTCCGCCCTGAGCAAAGACCCCAACGAGAAGCGCGATCACATGGTCCTGCTG
GAGTTCGTGACCGCCGCCGGGATCACTCTCGGCATGGACGAGCTGTACAAGTAAAGCGGCCGCGACTCTA
GATCAAATCAGCCATACCACATTTGTAGAGGTTTTACTTGCTTTAAAAAACCTCCCACACCTCCCCCTGA
ACCTGAAACATAAAATGAATGCAATTGTTGTTGTTAACTTGTTTATTGCAGCTTATAATGGTTACAAATA
AAGCAATAGCATCACAAATTTCACAAATAAAGCATTTTTTTCACTGCATTCTAGTTGTGGTTTGTCCAAA
CTCATCAATGTATCGCTTGTAATTCGTCGACATGAGCTCAATTCGATAAAAGTTTTGTTACTTTATAGAA
GAAATTTTGAGTTTTTGTTTTTTTTAATAAATAAATAAACATAAATAAATTGTTTGTTGAATTTATTATT
AGTATGTAAGTGTAAATATAATAAAACTTAATATCTATTCAAATTAATAAATAAACCTCGATATACAGAC
CGATAAAACACATGCGTCAATTTTACGCATGATTATCTTTAACGTACGTCACAATATGATTATCTTTCTA
GGGTTAATCTAGCTGCGTGTTCTGCAGCGTGTCGAGCATCTTCATCTGCTCCATCACGCTGTAAAACACA
TTTGCACCGCGAGTCTGCCCGTCCTCCACGGGTTCAAAAACGTGAATGAACGAGGCGCGCTCACTGGCCG
TCGTTTTACAGGGGATGTCTTCATATATATGAAGACTCCCATCTGTTGTTTGTCGGTGAACGCTCTCCTG
AGTAGGACAAATCCGCCGGGAGCGGATTTGAACGTTGTGAAGCAACGGCCCGGAGGGTGGCGGGCAGGAC
GCCCGCCATAAACTGCCAGGCATCAAACTAAGCAGAAGGCCATCCTGACGGATGGCCTTTTTGCGTTTCT
ACAAACTCTTCCTGGCTAGCGGTACGCGTATTAATTGCGTTGCGCTCACTGCCCGCTTTCCAGTCGGGAA
ACCTGTCGTGCCAGCTGCATTAATGAATCGGCCAACGCGCGGGGAGAGGCGGTTTGCGTATTGGGCGCTC
TTCCGCTTCCTCGCTCACTGACTCGCTGCGCTCGGTCGTTCGGCTGCGGCGAGCGGTATCAGCTCACTCA
AAGGCGGTAATACGGTTATCCACAGAATCAGGGGATAACGCAGGAAAGAACATGTGAGCAAAAGGCCAGC
AAAAGGCCAGGAACCGTAAAAAGGCCGCGTTGCTGGCGTTTTTCCATAGGCTCCGCCCCCCTGACGAGCA
TCACAAAAATCGACGCTCAAGTCAGAGGTGGCGAAACCCGACAGGACTATAAAGATACCAGGCGTTTCCC
CCTGGAAGCTCCCTCGTGCGCTCTCCTGTTCCGACCCTGCCGCTTACCGGATACCTGTCCGCCTTTCTCC
CTTCGGGAAGCGTGGCGCTTTCTCATAGCTCACGCTGTAGGTATCTCAGTTCGGTGTAGGTCGTTCGCTC
CAAGCTGGGCTGTGTGCACGAACCCCCCGTTCAGCCCGACCGCTGCGCCTTATCCGGTAACTATCGTCTT
GAGTCCAACCCGGTAAGACACGACTTATCGCCACTGGCAGCAGCCACTGGTAACAGGATTAGCAGAGCGA
GGTATGTAGGCGGTGCTACAGAGTTCTTGAAGTGGTGGCCTAACTACGGCTACACTAGAAGAACAGTATT
TGGTATCTGCGCTCTGCTGAAGCCAGTTACCTTCGGAAAAAGAGTTGGTAGCTCTTGATCCGGCAAACAA
ACCACCGCTGGTAGCGGTGGTTTTTTTGTTTGCAAGCAGCAGATTACGCGCAGAAAAAAAGGATCTCAAG
AAGATCCTTTGATCTTTTCTACGGGGTCTGACGCTCAGTGGAACGACGCGTAACTCACGTTAAGGGATTT
TGGTCATGAGCTTGCGCCGTCCCGTCAAGTCAGCGTAATGCTCTGCCAGTGTTACAACCAATTAACCAAT
TCTGATTAGAAAAACTCATCGAGCATCAAATGAAACTGCAATTTATTCATATCAGGATTATCAATACCAT
ATTTTTGAAAAAGCCGTTTCTGTAATGAAGGAGAAAACTCACCGAGGCAGTTCCATAGGATGGCAAGATC
CTGGTATCGGTCTGCGATTCCGACTCGTCCAACATCAATACAACCTATTAATTTCCCCTCGTCAAAAATA
AGGTTATCAAGTGAGAAATCACCATGAGTGACGACTGAATCCGGTGAGAATGGCAAAAGTTTATGCATTT
CTTTCCAGACTTGTTCAACAGGCCAGCCATTACGCTCGTCATCAAAATCACTCGCATCAACCAAACCGTT
ATTCATTCGTGATTGCGCCTGAGCGAGACGAAATACGCGATCGCTGTTAAAAGGACAATTACAAACAGGA
ATCGAATGCAACCGGCGCAGGAACACTGCCAGCGCATCAACAATATTTTCACCTGAATCAGGATATTCTT
CTAATACCTGGAATGCTGTTTTTCCGGGGATCGCAGTGGTGAGTAACCATGCATCATCAGGAGTACGGAT
AAAATGCTTGATGGTCGGAAGAGGCATAAATTCCGTCAGCCAGTTTAGTCTGACCATCTCATCTGTAACA
TCATTGGCAACGCTACCTTTGCCATGTTTCAGAAACAACTCTGGCGCATCGGGCTTCCCATACAAGCGAT
AGATTGTCGCACCTGATTGCCCGACATTATCGCGAGCCCATTTATACCCATATAAATCAGCATCCATGTT
GGAATTTAATCGCGGCCTCGACGTTTCCCGTTGAATATGGCTCATAACACCCCTTGTATTACTGTTTATG
TAAGCAGACAGTTTTATTGTTCATGATGATATATTTTTATCTTGTGCAATGTAACATCAGAGATTTTGAG
ACACGGGCCAGAGC
